>Addgene plasmid #40831 | psiCheck-2-3 x mir-34 | addgene partial sequence | sequence record 70429 | Chim-int-F 5'-TCTTACTGACATCCACTTTGCC-3'
TCCCAGTTCAATTACAGCTCTTAAGGCTAGAGTACTTAATACGACTCACTATAGGCTAGCCACCATGGCT
TCCAAGGTGTACGACCCCGAGCAACGCAAACGCATGATCACTGGGCCTCAGTGGTGGGCTCGCTGCAAGC
AAATGAACGTGCTGGACTCCTTCATCAACTACTATGATTCCGAGAAGCACGCCGAGAACGCCGTGATTTT
TCTGCATGGTAACGCTGCCTCCAGCTACCTGTGGAGGCACGTCGTGCCTCACATCGAGCCCGTGGCTAGA
TGCATCATCCCTGATCTGATCGGAATGGGTAAGTCCGGCAAGAGCGGGAATGGCTCATATCGCCTCCTGG
ATCACTACAAGTACCTCACCGCTTGGTTCGAGCTGCTGAACCTTCCAAAGAAAATCATCTTTGTGGGCCA
CGACTGGGGGGCTTGTCTGGCCTTTCACTACTCCTACGAGCACCAAGACAAGATCAAGGCCATCGTCCAT
GCTGAGAGTGTCGTGGACGTGATCGAGTCCTGGGACGAGTGGCCTGACATCGAGGAGGATATCGCCCTGA
TCAAGAGCGAAGAGGGCGAGAAAATGGTGCTTGAGAATAACTTCTTCGTCGAGACCATGCTCCCAAGCAA
GATCATGCGGAAACTGGAGCCTGAGGAGTTCGCTGCCTACCTGGAGCCATTCAAGGAGAAGGGCGAGGTT
AGACGGCCTACCCTCTCCTGGCCTCGCGAGATCCCTCTCGTTAAGGGAGGCAAGCCCGACGTCGTCCAGA
TTGTCCGCAACTACAACGCCTACCTTCGGGCCAGCGACGATCTGCCTAAGATGTTCATCGAGTCCGACCC
TGGGTTCTTTTCCAACGCTATTGTCGAGGGAGCTAAGAAGTTCCCTAACACCGAGTTCGTG
