>Addgene plasmid #40831 | psiCheck-2-3 x mir-34 | addgene partial sequence | sequence record 70679 | psiCHECK2-R 5'-CGAGGTCCGAAGACTCATTT-3'
ATGTAATGAAAATAAAGATATTTTATTGCGGCCAGCGGCCGCTGGCAGTGACCTTAGCATCAACACTGGC
AGTGACCTTAGCATCAACACTGGCAGTGACCTTAGCATCAACACCTCGAGCGATCGCCTAGAATTACTGC
TCGTTCTTCAGCACGCGCTCCACGAAGCTCTTGATGTACTTACCCATTTCATCTGGAGCGTCCTCCTGGC
TGAAGTGGAGGCCCTTCACCTTCACGAACTCGGTGTTAGGGAACTTCTTAGCTCCCTCGACAATAGCGTT
GGAAAAGAACCCAGGGTCGGACTCGATGAACATCTTAGGCAGATCGTCGCTGGCCCGAAGGTAGGCGTTG
TAGTTGCGGACAATCTGGACGACGTCGGGCTTGCCTCCCTTAACGAGAGGGATCTCGCGAGGCCAGGAGA
GGGTAGGCCGTCTAACCTCGCCCTTCTCCTTGAATGGCTCCAGGTAGGCAGCGAACTCCTCAGGCTCCAG
TTTCCGCATGATCTTGCTTGGGAGCATGGTCTCGACGAAGAAGTTATTCTCAAGCACCATTTTCTCGCCC
TCTTCGCTCTTGATCAGGGCGATATCCTCCTCGATGTCAGGCCACTCGTCCCAGGACTCGATCACGTCCA
CGACACTCTCAGCATGGACGATGGCCTTGATCTTGTCTTGGTGCTCGTAGGAGTAGTGAAAGGCCAGACA
AGCCCCCCAGTCGTGGCCCACAAAGATGATTTTCTTTGGAAGGTTCAGCAGCTCGAACCAAGCGGTGAGG
TACTTGTAGTGATCCAGGAGGCGATATGAGCCATTCCCGCTCTTGCCGGACTTACCCATTCCGATCAGAT
CAGGGATGATGCATCTAGCCACGGGCTCGATGTGAGGCACGACGTGCCTCCACAGGTAGCTGGAGGCAGC
GTTACCATGCAAAAAAATCACGGCGTTCTCGGCGTGCTTCTCGGAATCATAGTAGTTGATGAAGGAGTCC
AGCACGTTCATT
