[The description below was written by a language model from this plasmid's Addgene catalogue record.]
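Description:
psiCheck-2-3 x mir-34 is a dual-luciferase microRNA sensor built on the commercial psiCheck-2 backbone (recorded as 6273 bp without insert) and catalogued as an insect expression/RNAi vector. It is propagated in E. coli under ampicillin selection. The record lists the copy number as unknown and does not name the origin of replication.

The insert is a short synthetic double-stranded oligonucleotide carrying three tandem copies of a target site for Drosophila melanogaster miR-34. The sites are only partially complementary to the microRNA. According to the depositor's notes, they pair through the seed region and a 3' complementary region, leaving the centre mismatched, which resembles a typical bulged microRNA target rather than a perfectly matched, cleavable site. The luciferase is listed as an N-terminal element on the backbone, the promoter as SV40, and the sequencing primer lies in Renilla luciferase. Together these indicate that the sites sit downstream of the Renilla luciferase coding sequence, in its 3' untranslated region. miR-34 loaded into an Argonaute complex should therefore repress the Renilla transcript and lower its signal. In the standard psiCheck-2 design, a second, independently expressed firefly luciferase cassette on the same plasmid serves as an internal normalisation control, although the record does not itemise this feature and no feature table is provided.

The stated purpose is simply a luciferase reporter. The associated publication concerns 3' end trimming of Argonaute1-bound microRNAs in flies, which suggests the construct was used to measure miR-34 silencing activity in transfected Drosophila cells, with the Renilla signal compared to the firefly signal.
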