Addgene plasmid #40831: psiCheck-2-3 x mir-34
Purpose: Luciferase reporter
Depositing lab: Phillip Zamore. Depositing organization: University of Massachusetts, Worcester. Publication: The 3'-to-5' exoribonuclease Nibbler shapes the 3' ends of microRNAs bound to Drosophila Argonaute1. Han BW, Hung JH, Weng Z, Zamore PD, Ameres SL. Curr Biol. 2011 Nov 22;21(22):1878-87. Epub 2011 Nov 3. 10.1016/j.cub.2011.09.034 PubMed 22055293.
Backbone
  Vector backbone: psiCheck-2
  Backbone manufacturer: promega
  Backbone size w/o insert (bp): 6273
  Vector type: Insect Expression, RNAi
Growth in bacteria
  Bacterial resistance: Ampicillin, 100 μg/mL
  Growth temperature: 37°C
  Growth strain: DH5alpha
  Copy number: Unknown
Gene/Insert
  Gene/Insert name: three sites partially complementary to miR-34
  Species: D. melanogaster (fly)
  Entrez Gene: mir-34 (a.k.a. Dmel_CR43033, 34, CR33326, CR43033, Dmel\CR43033, Dmel_CR33326, Mir-34, dme-miR-34, dme-mir-34, miR-34)
  Promoter: SV40
  Tag / fusion protein: luciferase (N terminal on backbone)
  Cloning method: Unknown
  Sequencing primers: 5′ RLucF
Terms and licenses: Academic/Nonprofit Terms; Industry Terms: Not Available to Industry
Depositor comments: The psiCheck-3xmiR-34 sequences were cloned by synthesized dsDNA S: 5'-TCGAGGTGTTGATGCTAAGGTCACTGCCAGTGTTGATGCTAAGGTCACTGCCAGTGTTGATGCTAAGGTCACTGCCAGC AS: 5'-GGCCGCTGGCAGTGACCTTAGCATCAACACTGGCAGTGACCTTAGCATCAACACTGGCAGTGACCTTAGCATCAACACC the triple(3x)-repeated sequence: 5'TGGCAGTGACCTTAGCATCAACAC-3' 3'ACCGTCACTGGAATCGTAGTTGTG-5' pairs with dme-miR-34 (uggcagugugguuagcugguugug) with "seed(red) plus 3' complementary region (blue)" fashion.
How to cite: psiCheck-2-3 x mir-34 was a gift from Phillip Zamore (Addgene plasmid # 40831 ; http://n2t.net/addgene:40831 ; RRID:Addgene_40831)
